>Addgene plasmid #119853 | pAL928 | addgene full sequence | sequence record 232052 | Addgene NGS Result
CCCCATCGGTGATGTCGGCGATATAGGCGCCAGCAACCGCACCTGTGGCGCCGGTGATGCCGGCCACGAT
GCGTCCGGCGTAGAGGATCGATCCCGCGAAATTAATACGACTCACTATAGGGAGACCACGTACATGGAGA
AAATAAAGTGAAACAAAGCACTATTGCACTGGCACTCTTACCGTTACTGTTTACCCCTGTGACAAAAGCC
CGGACACCAGAAATGCCTGTTCTGGAAAACCGGGCTGCTCAGGGCGATATTACTGCACCCGGCGGTGCTC
GCCGTTTAACGGGTGATCAGACTGCCGCTCTGCGTGATTCTCTTAGCGATAAACCTGCAAAAAATATTAT
TTTGCTGATTGGCGATGGGATGGGGGACTCGGAAATTACTGCCGCACGTAATTATGCCGAAGGTGCGGGC
GGCTTTTTTAAAGGTATAGATGCCTTACCGCTTACCGGGCAATACACTCACTATGCGCTGAATAAAAAAA
CCGGCAAACCGGACTACGTCACCGACTCGGCTGCATCAGCAACCGCCTGGTCAACCGGTGTCAAAACCTA
TAACGGCGCGCTGGGCGTCGATATTCACGAAAAAGATCACCCAACGATTCTGGAAATGGCAAAAGCCGCA
GGTCTGGCGACCGGTAACGTTTCTACCGCAGAGTTGCAGGATGCCACGCCCGCTGCGCTGGTGGCACATG
TGACCTCGCGCAAATCCTACGGTCCGAGCGCGACCAGTGAAAAATCTCCGGGTAACGCTCTGGAAAAAGG
CGGAAAAGGATCGATTACCGAACAGCTGCTTAACGCTCGTGCCGACGTTACGCTTGGCGGCGGCGCAAAA
ACATTTGCTGAAACGGCAACCGCTGGTGAATGGCAGGGAAAAACGCTGCGTGAACAGGCACAGGCGCGTG
GTTATCAGTTGGTGAGCGATGCTGCCTCACTGAATTCGGTGACGGAAGCGAATCAGCAAAAACCCCTGCT
TGGCCTGTTTGCTGACGGCAATATGCCAGTGCGCTGGCTAGGACCGAAAGCAACGTACCATGGCAATATC
GATAAGCCCGCAGTCACCTCTACGCCAAATCCGCAACGTAATGACAGTGTACCAACCCTGGCGCAGATGA
CCGACAAAGCCATTGAATTGTTGAGTAAAAATGAGAAAGGCTTTTTCCTGCAAGTTGAAGGTGCGTCAAT
CGATAAACAGGATCATGCTGCGAATCCTTCTGGGCAAATTGGCGAGACGGTCGATCTCGATGAAGCCGTA
CAACGGGCGCTGGAATTCGCTAAAAAGGAGGGTAACACGCTGGTCATAGTCACCTGTGATCACGCCCACG
CCAGCCAGATTGTTGCGCCGGATACCAAAGCTCCGGGCCTCACCCAGGCGCTAAATACCAAAGATGGCGC
AGTGATGGTGATGAGTTACGGGAACTCCGAAGAGGATTCACAAGAACATACCGGCAGTCAGTTGCGTATT
GCGGCGTATGGCCCGCATTGTGCCAATGTTGTTGGACTGACCGACCAGACCGATCTCTTCTACACCATGA
AAGCCGCTCTGGGGCTGAAATAAAACCGCGCCCGGCAGTGAATTTTCGCTGCCGGGTGGTTTTTTTGCTG
TTAGCAACCAGACTTAATGGCAGATCACGGGCGCATACGCTCATGGTTAAAACATGAAGAGGGATGGTGC
TATGAAAATAACATTACTGGTTACCTTGCTTTTCGGTCTGGTTTTTTTAACCACCGTCGGCGCTGCCGAG
AGAACTTTAACCCCACAACAACAGCGTATGACCTCCTGTAATCAGCAGGCGACGGCGCAGGCGTTGAAAG
GGGATGCTCGTAAGACCTACATGAGTGATTGCCTGAAGAACAGCAAGTCTGCGCCTGGCGAAAAAAGTTT
GACGCCACAGCAGCAAAAGATGCGCGAATGCAATAATCAAGCAACACAACAATCTCTGAAAGGTGATGAT
CGTAATAAGTTTATGAGTGCCTGCCTCAAGAAAGCCGCCTGATACCTGATAGTGCTAACGGGTGAGCTAC
GAAAATGGCTCACCCGAAATATCATACTTCTGCCTTTAGCTCCGTCTCTATAATTTGGGAAAATTGTTTC
TGAATGTTCCCAAAAATAATGAATGATGAAAACTTTTTCAAAAAAGCGGCGGCGCACGGGGAGGAACCTC
CTTTAACTCCTCAAAACGAACATCAGCGGTCCGGGCTGCGCTTCGCCCGTCGCGTCAGACTACCCCGTGC
GGTTGGCCTGGCTGGCATGTTCTTACCGATTGCTTCAACGCTGGTTTCACACCCGCCGCCGGGCTGGTGG
TGGCTGGTGTTGGTCGGCTGGGCGTTCGTCTGGCCGCATTTAGCCTGGCAGATAGCGAGCAGGGCCGTCG
ATCCGCTTAGCCGGGAAATTTACAACTTAAAAACCGATGCAGTATTAGCGGGAATGTGGGTAGGCGTAAT
GGGCGTAAACGTGCTGCCTTCCACCGCGATGTTGATGATTATGTGTCTGAATTTGATGGGGGCAGGCGGC
CCCCGTCTGTTTGTCGCGGGTCTGGTGTTGATGGTGGTTTCCTGCCTTGTCACCCTCGAATTCTTGAAGA
CGAAAGGGCCTCGTGATACGCCTATTTTTATAGGTTAATGTCATGATAATAATGGTTTCTTAGACGTCAG
GTGGCACTTTTCGGGGAAATGTGCGCGGAACCCCTATTTGTTTATTTTTCTAAATACATTCAAATATGTA
TCCGCTCATGAGACAATAACCCTGATAAATGCTTCAATAATATTGAAAAAGGAAGAGTATGAGTATTCAA
CATTTCCGTGTCGCCCTTATTCCCTTTTTTGCGGCATTTTGCCTTCCTGTTTTTGCTCACCCAGAAACGC
TGGTGAAAGTAAAAGATGCTGAAGATCAGTTGGGTGCACGAGTGGGTTACATCGAACTGGATCTCAACAG
CGGTAAGATCCTTGAGAGTTTTCGCCCCGAAGAACGTTTTCCAATGATGAGCACTTTTAAAGTTCTGCTA
TGTGGCGCGGTATTATCCCGTGTTGACGCCGGGCAAGAGCAACTCGGTCGCCGCATACACTATTCTCAGA
ATGACTTGGTTGAGTACTCACCAGTCACAGAAAAGCATCTTACGGATGGCATGACAGTAAGAGAATTATG
CAGTGCTGCCATAACCATGAGTGATAACACTGCGGCCAACTTACTTCTGACAACGATCGGAGGACCGAAG
GAGCTAACCGCTTTTTTGCACAACATGGGGGATCATGTAACTCGCCTTGATCGTTGGGAACCGGAGCTGA
ATGAAGCCATACCAAACGACGAGCGTGACACCACGATGCCTGCAGCAATGGCAACAACGTTGCGCAAACT
ATTAACTGGCGAACTACTTACTCTAGCTTCCCGGCAACAATTAATAGACTGGATGGAGGCGGATAAAGTT
GCAGGACCACTTCTGCGCTCGGCCCTTCCGGCTGGCTGGTTTATTGCTGATAAATCTGGAGCCGGTGAGC
GTGGGTCTCGCGGTATCATTGCAGCACTGGGGCCAGATGGTAAGCCCTCCCGTATCGTAGTTATCTACAC
GACGGGGAGTCAGGCAACTATGGATGAACGAAATAGACAGATCGCTGAGATAGGTGCCTCACTGATTAAG
CATTGGTAACTGTCAGACCAAGTTTACTCATATATACTTTAGATTGATTTAAAACTTCATTTTTAATTTA
AAAGGATCTAGGTGAAGATCCTTTTTGATAATCTCATGACCAAAATCCCTTAACGTGAGTTTTCGTTCCA
CTGAGCGTCAGACCCCGTAGAAAAGATCAAAGGATCTTCTTGAGATCCTTTTTTTCTGCGCGTAATCTGC
TGCTTGCAAACAAAAAAACCACCGCTACCAGCGGTGGTTTGTTTGCCGGATCAAGAGCTACCAACTCTTT
TTCCGAAGGTAACTGGCTTCAGCAGAGCGCAGATACCAAATACTGTCCTTCTAGTGTAGCCGTAGTTAGG
CCACCACTTCAAGAACTCTGTAGCACCGCCTACATACCTCGCTCTGCTAATCCTGTTACCAGTGGCTGCT
GCCAGTGGCGATAAGTCGTGTCTTACCGGGTTGGACTCAAGACGATAGTTACCGGATAAGGCGCAGCGGT
CGGGCTGAACGGGGGGTTCGTGCACACAGCCCAGCTTGGAGCGAACGACCTACACCGAACTGAGATACCT
ACAGCGTGAGCTATGAGAAAGCGCCACGCTTCCCGAAGGGAGAAAGGCGGACAGGTATCCGGTAAGCGGC
AGGGTCGGAACAGGAGAGCGCACGAGGGAGCTTCCAGGGGGAAACGCCTGGTATCTTTATAGTCCTGTCG
GGTTTCGCCACCTCTGACTTGAGCGTCGATTTTTGTGATGCTCGTCAGGGGGGCGGAGCCTATGGAAAAA
CGCCAGCAACGCGGCCTTTTTACGGTTCCTGGCCTTTTGCTGGCCTTTTGCTCACATGTTCTTTCCTGCG
TTATCCCCTGATTCTGTGGATAACCGTATTACCGCCTTTGAGTGAGCTGATACCGCTCGCCGCAGCCGAA
CGACCGAGCGCAGCGAGTCAGTGAGCGAGGAAGCGGAAGAGCGCCTGATGCGGTATTTTCTCCTTACGCA
TCTGTGCGGTATTTCACACCGCATATGGTGCACTCTCAGTACAATCTGCTCTGATGCCGCATAGTTAAGC
CAGTATACACTCCGCTATCGCTACGTGACTGGGTCATGGCTGCGCCCCGACACCCGCCAACACCCGCTGA
CGCGCCCTGACGGGCTTGTCTGCTCCCGGCATCCGCTTACAGACAAGCTGTGACCGTCTCCGGGAGCTGC
ATGTGTCAGAGGTTTTCACCGTCATCACCGAAACGCGCGAGGCAGCTGCGGTAAAGCTCATCAGCGTGGT
CGTGAAGCGATTCACAGATGTCTGCCTGTTCATCCGCGTCCAGCTCGTTGAGTTTCTCCAGAAGCGTTAA
TGTCTGGCTTCTGATAAAGCGGGCCATGTTAAGGGCGGTTTTTTCCTGTTTGGTCACTGATGCCTCCGTG
TAAGGGGGATTTCTGTTCATGGGGGTAATGATACCGATGAAACGAGAGAGGATGCTCACGATACGGGTTA
CTGATGATGAACATGCCCGGTTACTGGAACGTTGTGAGGGTAAACAACTGGCGGTATGGATGCGGCGGGA
CCAGAGAAAAATCACTCAGGGTCAATGCCAGCGCTTCGTTAATACAGATGTAGGTGTTCCACAGGGTAGC
CAGCAGCATCCTGCGATGCAGATCCGGAACATAATGGTGCAGGGCGCTGACTTCCGCGTTTCCAGACTTT
ACGAAACACGGAAACCGAAGACCATTCATGTTGTTGCTCAGGTCGCAGACGTTTTGCAGCAGCAGTCGCT
TCACGTTCGCTCGCGTATCGGTGATTCATTCTGCTAACCAGTAAGGCAACCCCGCCAGCCTAGCCGGGTC
CTCAACGACAGGAGCACGATCATGCGCACCCGTGGCCAGGACCCAACGCTGCCCGAGATGCGCCGCGTGC
GGCTGCTGGAGATGGCGGACGCGATGGATATGTTCTGCCAAGGGTTGGTTTGCGCATTCACAGTTCTCCG
CAAGAATTGATTGGCTCCAATTCTTGGAGTGGTGAATCCGTTAGCGAGGTGCCGCCGGCTTCCATTCAGG
TCGAGGTGGCCCGGCTCCATGCACCGCGACGCAACGCGGGGAGGCAGACAAGGTATAGGGCGGCGCCTAC
AATCCATGCCAACCCGTTCCATGTGCTCGCCGAGGCGGCATAAATCGCCGTGACGATCAGCGGTCCAATG
ATCGAAGTTAGGCTGGTAAGAGCCGCGAGCGATCCTTGAAGCTGTCCCTGATGGTCGTCATCTACCTGCC
TGGACAGCATGGCCTGCAACGCGGGCATCCCGATGCCGCCGGAAGCGAGAAGAATCATAATGGGGAAGGC
CATCCAGCCTCGCGTCGCGAACGCCAGCAAGACGTAGCCCAGCGCGTCGGCCGCCATGCCGGCGATAATG
GCCTGCTTCTCGCCGAAACGTTTGGTGGCGGGACCAGTGACGAAGGCTTGAGCGAGGGCGTGCAAGATTC
CGAATACCGCAAGCGACAGGCCGATCATCGTCGCGCTCCAGCGAAAGCGGTCCTAGCCGAAAATGACCCA
GAGCGCTGCCGGCACCTGTCCTACGAGTTGCATGATAAAGAAGACAGTCATAAGTGCGGCGACGATAGTC
ATGCCCCGCGCCCACCGGAAGGAGCTGACTGGGTTGAAGGCTCTCAAGGGCATCGGTCGACGCTCTCCCT
TATGCGACTCCTGCATTAGGAAGCAGCCCAGTAGTAGGTTGAGGCCGTTGAGCACCGCCGCCGCAAGGAA
TGGTGCATGCAAGGAGATGGCGCCCAACAGTCCCCCGGCCACGGGGCCTGCCACCATACCCACGCCGAAA
CAAGCGCTCATGAGCCCGAAGTGGCGAGCCCGATCTT
Features (pLannotate 1.2.2; 11 found; start..end, strand, type, name):
    103..121     +  promoter       T7 promoter: promoter for bacteriophage T7 RNA polymerase
    151..1560    +  CDS            phoA: PPB_ECOLI - Experimental evidence at protein level: Swiss-Prot protein existence level 1. From Escherichia coli (strain K12).
   1682..1879    +  CDS            psiF (fragment): PSIF_ECOLI - Experimental evidence at protein level: Swiss-Prot protein existence level 1. From Escherichia coli (strain K12).
   2104..2580    +  CDS            dgcC (fragment): DGCC_ECOLI - Also known as adrA, yaiC. Experimental evidence at protein level: Swiss-Prot protein existence level 1. A probable diguanylate cyclase. The last member of a cascade of expressed proteins, its expression requires DgcM. DgcC production induces biosynthesis of cellulose in some E.coli isolates, but not in K12 strains. Cyclic-di-GMP is a second messenger which controls cell surface-associated traits in bacteria. From Escherichia coli (strain K12).
   2684..2788    +  promoter       AmpR promoter: bla
   2789..3649    +  CDS            AmpR: β-lactamase; bla; confers resistance to ampicillin, carbenicillin, and related antibiotics
   3820..4408    +  rep_origin     ori: high-copy-number ColE1/pMB1/pBR322/pUC origin of replication
   4594..4734    -  misc_feature   bom: basis of mobility region from pBR322
   4836..5027    -  CDS            rop: Rop protein, which maintains plasmids at low copy number; rop
   5044..5424    +  CDS            YPB1_ECOLX: Protein predicted: Swiss-Prot protein existence level 4. From Escherichia coli.
   5666..89      -  CDS            TcR (fragment) (across the origin): tetracycline efflux protein; tet; confers resistance to tetracycline
