[The description below was written by a language model from this plasmid's Addgene catalogue record and pLannotate feature annotations shown in this document.]
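Description:
pAL928 is a bacterial expression plasmid built on a pBR322 backbone fitted with a T7 promoter, carrying the Escherichia coli K12 phoA gene in its precursor form, that is, alkaline phosphatase with its signal peptide retained and no added tag. The coding sequence has six substitutions: C169S, C179S, C287S and C337S replace four cysteines with serine, and A369C and A427C introduce two new cysteines, so cysteines lie only at chosen positions. The record does not say what these engineered cysteines are for, although the associated work concerns reconstitution of the SecYEG/SecA translocon, which fits use of the protein as a purified precursor substrate for export studies.

In the sequenced record the T7 promoter sits just upstream of the phoA reading frame. Fragments of psiF and dgcC follow phoA, suggesting that flanking chromosomal sequence was carried along with the gene. The rest is recognisably pBR322: the bla promoter and β-lactamase gene for ampicillin selection, a ColE1/pMB1-type origin, the bom mobility region, rop (which holds copy number down), a predicted open reading frame, and a remnant of the tetracycline resistance gene that is annotated only as a fragment. The catalogue lists copy number as unknown.

The catalogue gives a vector size of 2,788 bp, whereas the full sequencing result is 6,477 nt, so the listed figure does not describe the whole plasmid. Expression depends on a host supplying T7 RNA polymerase. The depositor specifies strain BL21.19, with IPTG induction combined with a temperature shift so that the protein is produced as precursor, and notes that this particular strain may be required.
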