Addgene plasmid #119853: pAL928
Purpose: precusor alkaline phosphatase, phoA, with C169S, C179S, C287S, C337S, A369C and A427C
Depositing lab: Linda Randall. Depositing organization: University of Missouri at Columbia. Publication: Co-assembly of SecYEG and SecA fully restores the properties of the native translocon. Bariya P, Randall LL. J Bacteriol. 2018 Oct 1. pii: JB.00493-18. doi: 10.1128/JB.00493-18. PubMed 30275279.
Backbone
  Vector backbone: pBR322 with T7 promoter
  Total vector size (bp): 2788
  Vector type: Bacterial Expression
Growth in bacteria
  Bacterial resistance: Ampicillin, 100 μg/mL
  Growth temperature: 30°C
  Growth strain: BL21.19
  Growth instructions: Change media and shift temperature to 39 degrees with IPTG added to produce the precursor proteins
  Copy number: Unknown
Gene/Insert
  Gene/Insert name: precursor alkaline phosphatase, phoA, with mutations C169S, C179S, C287S, C337S, A369C and A427C (alt name: ECK0378; psiA)
  Species: Escherichia coli (strain K12)
  Mutation: Cysteine 169 to Serine, Cysteine 179 to Serine, Cysteine 287 to Serine, Cysteine 337 to Serine, Alanine 369 to Cysteine and Alanine 427 to Cysteine
  GenBank ID: 945041
  Promoter: T7
  Tag / fusion protein: none
  Cloning method: Ligation Independent Cloning
  Sequencing primers: 5′ 5' CTGGGCGTCGATATTCAC 3', 5' CACAGGCGCGTGGTTATC 3', 5' ACGCCAGCCAGATTGTTG 3'; 3′ 5' GCCCGTGATCTGCCATTA 3'
Resource information
  A portion of this plasmid was derived from a plasmid made by: Donald Oliver at Wesleyan University
Terms and licenses: Academic/Nonprofit Terms; Industry Terms: Not Available to Industry
Depositor comments: Please note that this plasmid may require a unique bacterial strain, so make sure to confirm that you can also obtain the appropriate growth strain. Please contact us or contact our distributors if you have any questions.
How to cite: pAL928 was a gift from Linda Randall (Addgene plasmid # 119853 ; http://n2t.net/addgene:119853 ; RRID:Addgene_119853)
